Addgene plasmid #107702: YA1532: pAAV_ CAG-FLEX-paQuasAr3
Purpose: in vivo voltage imaging
Depositing lab: Adam Cohen. Depositing organization: Harvard University. Publication: Voltage imaging and optogenetics reveal behaviour-dependent changes in hippocampal dynamics. Adam Y, Kim JJ, Lou S, Zhao Y, Xie ME, Brinks D, Wu H, Mostajo-Radji MA, Kheifets S, Parot V, Chettih S, Williams KJ, Gmeiner B, Farhi SL, Madisen L, Buchanan EK, Kinsella I, Zhou D, Paninski L, Harvey CD, Zeng H, Arlotta P, Campbell RE, Cohen AE. Nature. 2019 May 1. pii: 10.1038/s41586-019-1166-7. doi: 10.1038/s41586-019-1166-7. PubMed 31043747.
Backbone
  Vector backbone: pAAV-CAG-FLEX
  Backbone size w/o insert (bp): 5000
  Total vector size (bp): 6756
  Vector type: Mammalian Expression, AAV
Growth in bacteria
  Bacterial resistance: Ampicillin, 100 μg/mL
  Growth temperature: 30°C
  Growth strain: NEB Stable
  Copy number: Unknown
Gene/Insert
  Gene/Insert name: paQuasAr3
  Species: Synthetic
  Insert size (bp): 1500
  Cloning method: Gibson Cloning
  Sequencing primers: 5′ gtgcctcggtgtcgcccaga; 3′ aaggttccaatcagcatcagcag
Terms and licenses: Academic/Nonprofit Terms; Industry Terms: Not Available to Industry
How to cite: YA1532: pAAV_ CAG-FLEX-paQuasAr3 was a gift from Adam Cohen (Addgene plasmid # 107702 ; http://n2t.net/addgene:107702 ; RRID:Addgene_107702)
