[The description below was written by a language model from this plasmid's Addgene catalogue record and pLannotate feature annotations shown in this document.]
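Description:
YA1532: pAAV_CAG-FLEX-paQuasAr3 is an AAV transfer plasmid for Cre-dependent mammalian expression of the genetically encoded voltage indicator paQuasAr3, intended for in vivo voltage imaging. It is built on a pAAV-CAG-FLEX backbone and is propagated in E. coli through a high-copy ColE1/pUC-type origin with ampicillin selection (AmpR under its own bla promoter). An f1 origin is also present. The catalogue lists a total size of 6,756 bp, while the depositor's full sequence is 6,816 nt, a small discrepancy the record does not explain.

The expression cassette lies between two AAV2 inverted terminal repeats, which allow the intervening DNA to be packaged into recombinant AAV particles. One ITR is annotated only as a fragment. Transcription is driven by the CAG promoter, annotated here as a CMV enhancer fragment, the chicken β-actin promoter and chicken β-actin/rabbit β-globin chimeric intron sequences. Downstream, the coding region sits in inverted orientation between oppositely facing lox2272 and loxP pairs, the FLEX (DIO) arrangement. In cells expressing Cre, recombination flips the cassette into the sense orientation and then locks it there by excising one site of each pair, so expression is restricted to Cre-positive populations.

The inverted open reading frame is annotated as a QuasAr2-like Archaerhodopsin-3 derivative, the annotation tool's nearest match to the synthetic paQuasAr3 insert. It is followed by a short KCNJ2 (Kir2.1) fragment, of the kind commonly used as a membrane trafficking signal, and by the yellow fluorescent protein Citrine as a fused marker. A WPRE enhances transcript stability and expression, and an SV40 polyadenylation signal is annotated after it. Small lacZα, lacI, HBB and large T antigen hits are backbone or regulatory-element remnants rather than functional genes.
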