Features (pLannotate 1.2.2; 24 found; start..end, strand, type, name):
    182..770     -  rep_origin     ori: high-copy-number ColE1/pMB1/pBR322/pUC origin of replication
    941..1801    -  CDS            AmpR: β-lactamase; bla; confers resistance to ampicillin, carbenicillin, and related antibiotics
   1802..1906    -  promoter       AmpR promoter: bla
   1959..2387    -  rep_origin     f1 ori (sequence partly withheld): f1 bacteriophage origin of replication; arrow indicates direction of (+) strand synthesis
   2392..2461    -  CDS            lacZα (fragment): LacZα fragment of β-galactosidase; lacZ fragment
   2456..2588    -  repeat_region  AAV2 ITR (fragment): inverted terminal repeat of adeno-associated virus serotype 2 inverted
   2649..2897    +  enhancer       CMV enhancer (fragment): human cytomegalovirus immediate early enhancer
   2899..3176    +  promoter       chicken β-actin promoter: No description available
   3177..3312    +  intron         hybrid intron (fragment): hybrid between chicken β-actin (CBA) and minute virus of mice (MMV) introns (Gray et al., 2011)
   3401..3531    +  intron         chimeric intron (fragment): chimera between introns from chicken β-actin and rabbit β-globin
   3529..3594    +  CDS            HBB (fragment): HBB_LEPEU - Experimental evidence at protein level: Swiss-Prot protein existence level 1. Involved in oxygen transport from the lung to the various peripheral tissues. From Lepus europaeus (European hare).
   3593..3626    -  protein_bind   lox2272: Cre-mediated recombination occurs in the 8-bp core sequence (GGATACTT). lox2272 sites are compatible with each other, but incompatible with loxP or loxN sites (Lee and Saito, 1988). Cre recombinase
   3689..3722    -  protein_bind   loxP: Cre-mediated recombination occurs in the 8-bp core sequence (GCATACAT). Cre recombinase
   3975..4688    -  CDS            Citrine: Citrine is a basic (constitutively fluorescent) yellow fluorescent protein published in 2001, derived from Aequorea victoria. It has moderate acid sensitivity.
   4689..4754    -  CDS            KCNJ2 (fragment): KCNJ2_HUMAN - Also known as IRK1. Experimental evidence at protein level: Swiss-Prot protein existence level 1. Probably participates in establishing action potential waveform and excitability of neuronal and muscle tissues. Inward rectifier potassium channels are characterized by a greater tendency to allow potassium to flow into the cell rather than out of it. Their voltage dependence is regulated by the concentration of extracellular potassium; as external potassium is raised, the voltage range of the channel opening shifts to more positive voltages. The inward rectification is mainly due t
   4758..5516    -  CDS            QuasAr2: achaerhodopsin-3 (Arch) derivative with improved voltage sensitivity (Hochbaum et al., 2014)
   5539..5572    +  protein_bind   lox2272: Cre-mediated recombination occurs in the 8-bp core sequence (GGATACTT). lox2272 sites are compatible with each other, but incompatible with loxP or loxN sites (Lee and Saito, 1988). Cre recombinase
   5643..5676    +  protein_bind   loxP: Cre-mediated recombination occurs in the 8-bp core sequence (GCATACAT). Cre recombinase
   5694..5718    +  misc_feature   MCS (fragment): pBluescript multiple cloning site
   5718..6306    +  misc_feature   WPRE: woodchuck hepatitis virus posttranscriptional regulatory element
   6349..6470    -  polyA_signal   SV40 poly(A) signal: SV40 polyadenylation signal
   6493..6561    -  CDS            large T antigen (fragment): large T antigen from SV40 (simian virus 40)
   6632..6765    +  repeat_region  AAV2 ITR: inverted terminal repeat of adeno-associated virus serotype 2 inverted
   6759..6815    -  CDS            lacI (fragment): lac repressor; lacI; The lac repressor binds to the lac operator to inhibit transcription in E. coli. This inhibition can be relieved by adding lactose or isopropyl-β-D-thiogalactopyranoside (IPTG).
>Addgene plasmid #107702 | YA1532: pAAV_ CAG-FLEX-paQuasAr3 | depositor full sequence | sequence record 237080 | YA1532: pAAV_ CAG-FLEX-paQuasAr3 sequence 6816 bps
CTTCCGCTTCCTCGCTCACTGACTCGCTGCGCTCGGTCGTTCGGCTGCGGCGAGCGGTATCAGCTCACTC
AAAGGCGGTAATACGGTTATCCACAGAATCAGGGGATAACGCAGGAAAGAACATGTGAGCAAAAGGCCAG
CAAAAGGCCAGGAACCGTAAAAAGGCCGCGTTGCTGGCGTTTTTCCATAGGCTCCGCCCCCCTGACGAGC
ATCACAAAAATCGACGCTCAAGTCAGAGGTGGCGAAACCCGACAGGACTATAAAGATACCAGGCGTTTCC
CCCTGGAAGCTCCCTCGTGCGCTCTCCTGTTCCGACCCTGCCGCTTACCGGATACCTGTCCGCCTTTCTC
CCTTCGGGAAGCGTGGCGCTTTCTCATAGCTCACGCTGTAGGTATCTCAGTTCGGTGTAGGTCGTTCGCT
CCAAGCTGGGCTGTGTGCACGAACCCCCCGTTCAGCCCGACCGCTGCGCCTTATCCGGTAACTATCGTCT
TGAGTCCAACCCGGTAAGACACGACTTATCGCCACTGGCAGCAGCCACTGGTAACAGGATTAGCAGAGCG
AGGTATGTAGGCGGTGCTACAGAGTTCTTGAAGTGGTGGCCTAACTACGGCTACACTAGAAGAACAGTAT
TTGGTATCTGCGCTCTGCTGAAGCCAGTTACCTTCGGAAAAAGAGTTGGTAGCTCTTGATCCGGCAAACA
AACCACCGCTGGTAGCGGTGGTTTTTTTGTTTGCAAGCAGCAGATTACGCGCAGAAAAAAAGGATCTCAA
GAAGATCCTTTGATCTTTTCTACGGGGTCTGACGCTCAGTGGAACGAAAACTCACGTTAAGGGATTTTGG
TCATGAGATTATCAAAAAGGATCTTCACCTAGATCCTTTTAAATTAAAAATGAAGTTTTAAATCAATCTA
AAGTATATATGAGTAAACTTGGTCTGACAGTTACCAATGCTTAATCAGTGAGGCACCTATCTCAGCGATC
TGTCTATTTCGTTCATCCATAGTTGCCTGACTCCCCGTCGTGTAGATAACTACGATACGGGAGGGCTTAC
CATCTGGCCCCAGTGCTGCAATGATACCGCGAGACCCACGCTCACCGGCTCCAGATTTATCAGCAATAAA
CCAGCCAGCCGGAAGGGCCGAGCGCAGAAGTGGTCCTGCAACTTTATCCGCCTCCATCCAGTCTATTAAT
TGTTGCCGGGAAGCTAGAGTAAGTAGTTCGCCAGTTAATAGTTTGCGCAACGTTGTTGCCATTGCTACAG
GCATCGTGGTGTCACGCTCGTCGTTTGGTATGGCTTCATTCAGCTCCGGTTCCCAACGATCAAGGCGAGT
TACATGATCCCCCATGTTGTGCAAAAAAGCGGTTAGCTCCTTCGGTCCTCCGATCGTTGTCAGAAGTAAG
TTGGCCGCAGTGTTATCACTCATGGTTATGGCAGCACTGCATAATTCTCTTACTGTCATGCCATCCGTAA
GATGCTTTTCTGTGACTGGTGAGTACTCAACCAAGTCATTCTGAGAATAGTGTATGCGGCGACCGAGTTG
CTCTTGCCCGGCGTCAATACGGGATAATACCGCGCCACATAGCAGAACTTTAAAAGTGCTCATCATTGGA
AAACGTTCTTCGGGGCGAAAACTCTCAAGGATCTTACCGCTGTTGAGATCCAGTTCGATGTAACCCACTC
GTGCACCCAACTGATCTTCAGCATCTTTTACTTTCACCAGCGTTTCTGGGTGAGCAAAAACAGGAAGGCA
AAATGCCGCAAAAAAGGGAATAAGGGCGACACGGAAATGTTGAATACTCATACTCTTCCTTTTTCAATAT
TATTGAAGCATTTATCAGGGTTATTGTCTCATGAGCGGATACATATTTGAATGTATTTAGAAAAATAAAC
AAATAGGGGTTCCGCGCACATTTCCCCGAAAAGTGCCACCTAAATTGTAAGCGTTAATATTTTGTTAAAA
TTCGCGTTAAATTTTTGTTAAATCAGCTCATTTTTTAACCAATAGGCCGAAATCGGCAAAATCCCTTATA
AATCAAAAGAATAGACCGAGATAGGGT
[37 nt withheld, positions 2058-2094]
AAAGAACGTGGACTCCAACGTCAAAGG
[49 nt withheld, positions 2122-2170]
T
[91 nt withheld, positions 2172-2262]
G
[124 nt withheld, positions 2264-2387]
CCCATTCGCCATTCAGGCTGCGCAACTGTTGGGAAGGGCGATCGGTGCGGGCCTCTTCGCTATTACGCCA
GCTGCGCGCTCGCTCGCTCACTGAGGCCGCCCGGGCAAAGCCCGGGCGTCGGGCGACCTTTGGTCGCCCG
GCCTCAGTGAGCGAGCGAGCGCGCAGAGAGGGAGTGGCCAACTCCATCACTAGGGGTTCCTTGTAGTTAA
TGATTAACCCGCCATGCTACTTATCTACGTAGCCATGCTCTAGGAAGAGTACCATTGACGTCAATAATGA
CGTATGTTCCCATAGTAACGCCAATAGGGACTTTCCATTGACGTCAATGGGTGGAGTATTTACGGTAAAC
TGCCCACTTGGCAGTACATCAAGTGTATCATATGCCAAGTACGCCCCCTATTGACGTCAATGACGGTAAA
TGGCCCGCCTGGCATTATGCCCAGTACATGACCTTATGGGACTTTCCTACTTGGCAGTACATCTACGTAT
TAGTCATCGCTATTACCATGGTCGAGGTGAGCCCCACGTTCTGCTTCACTCTCCCCATCTCCCCCCCCTC
CCCACCCCCAATTTTGTATTTATTTATTTTTTAATTATTTTGTGCAGCGATGGGGGCGGGGGGGGGGGGG
GGGCGCGCGCCAGGCGGGGCGGGGCGGGGCGAGGGGCGGGGCGGGGCGAGGCGGAGAGGTGCGGCGGCAG
CCAATCAGAGCGGCGCGCTCCGAAAGTTTCCTTTTATGGCGAGGCGGCGGCGGCGGCGGCCCTATAAAAA
GCGAAGCGCGCGGCGGGCGGGAGTCGCTGCGCGCTGCCTTCGCCCCGTGCCCCGCTCCGCCGCCGCCTCG
CGCCGCCCGCCCCGGCTCTGACTGACCGCGTTACTCCCACAGGTGAGCGGGCGGGACGGCCCTTCTCCTC
CGGGCTGTAATTAGCGCTTGGTTTAATGACGGCTTGTTTCTTTTCTGTGGCTGCGTGAAAGCCTTGAGGG
GCTCCGGGAGGGCCCTTTGTGCGGGGGGAGCGGCTCGGGGCTGTCCGCGGGGGGACGGCTGCCTTCGGGG
GGGACGGGGCAGGGCGGGGTTCGGCTTCTGGCGTGTGACCGGCGGCTCTAGAGCCTCTGCTAACCATGTT
CATGCCTTCTTCTTTTTCCTACAGCTCCTGGGCAACGTGCTGGTTATTGTGCTGTCTCATCATTTTGGCA
AAGAATTGGATCCCCATAACTTCGTATAAAGTATCCTATACGAAGTTATATCAAAATAGGAAGACCAATG
CTTCACCATCGACCCGAATTGCCAAGCATCACCATCGACCCATAACTTCGTATAATGTATGCTATACGAA
GTTATACTAGGGATCCCCCCTCGAGTTTTACTTGTACATTACACTTCATTCTCATAACAAAAGCCCCCCA
CATTGATGTCAATCTGATCGAGGGGTATATACTCGCCCTCAGAAGTGATTCGACTTTTTCCCCCCACGTT
TATATCGATTTGATCCAGAGGGATGTACTCGCCCTCAGAGGTTATGCGGGATTTTCCACCGACGTTAATG
TCGATCTGATCCAGAGGGATATACTCGCCCTCAGAGGTGATCCTTGATTTGTACAGCTCGTCCATGCCGA
GAGTGATCCCGGCGGCGGTCACGAACTCCAGCAGGACCATGTGATCGCGCTTCTCGTTGGGGTCTTTGCT
CAGGGCGGACTGGTAGCTCAGGTAGTGGTTGTCGGGCAGCAGCACGGGGCCGTCGCCGATGGGGGTGTTC
TGCTGGTAGTGGTCGGCGAGCTGCACGCTGCCGTCCTCGATGTTGTGGCGGATCTTGAAGTTCACCTTGA
TGCCGTTCTTCTGCTTGTCGGCCATGATATAGACGTTGTGGCTGTTGTAGTTGTACTCCAGCTTGTGCCC
CAGGATGTTGCCGTCCTCCTTGAAGTCGATGCCCTTCAGCTCGATGCGGTTCACCAGGGTGTCGCCCTCG
AACTTCACCTCGGCGCGGGTCTTGTAGTTGCCGTCGTCCTTGAAGAAGATGGTGCGCTCCTGGACGTAGC
CTTCGGGCATGGCGGACTTGAAGAAGTCGTGCTGCTTCATGTGGTCGGGGTAGCGGGCGAAGCACATCAG
GCCGTAGCCGAAGGTGGTCACGAGGGTGGGCCAGGGCACGGGCAGCTTGCCGGTGGTGCAGATGAACTTC
AGGGTCAGCTTGCCGTAGGTGGCATCGCCCTCGCCCTCGCCGGACACGCTGAACTTGTGGCCGTTTACGT
CGCCGTCCAGCTCGACCAGGATGGGCACCACCCCGGTGAACAGCTCCTCGCCCTTGCTCACTACATTTAT
GTCTATTTGATCCAGGGGGATGTACTCGCCTTCGCTTGTGATTCTACTCTTCATCAACGTATCGGCACCG
GCACTGGGTTCTGGTGCCTCGGTGTCGCCCAGAATAGCCCGGGATCTCAACAGGATAAAGCCAAAGCCGA
CCTTGGCAGTCACGTCCAACACCATAAACAGCAGAGTTTCGATGCCCAGGCCCACCACGCCAGCGCCCTC
AGTGCCTATGATCCACAGGATAGGGTAAGCGGTCCACAGCACCAAGACCAGAGCTGTCAGGGTGTTAAAG
GTAGATGCCACCTCGGGGCCCCGCTCCCTTGCAGCAGATCGCAGGGATGTAGCCAGAACATAGAGCACCA
CTATCATGCAAATTGTAGAGAACAACCACCAACTGTATCTGGCTATGGCCGTGTGGCTCAAGGCTCCGAT
GAGGCCAGTGACGATCATCAGGGCGTCCACACCCACCAGGGTGCCGATGGTCACCCGATCCACCTTAGCG
AGAAGGGCCAGGTGCAGCAGCAGAAGTGGGGTGGTAAACAGCCACTGGGCGTACCTGGCATAATAGATAT
CCAACATTTCGCCCCCGACGGACACCTCAGTAAGCCCGATACCAAAGAACATAGACAGATATGCGGCGGA
TGCGATTCCGGAGGCCAGGATAGTCACAGCGTAATATTCCCGGGCATCCTTATCGGTGACTCCCCATCCG
CGGACCAGAAAGTAGAAGGTTCCAATCAGCATCAGCAGAGTGCCGATGCCCAGCCACAGGGTTTCAGGTC
TGCCGTCACCCAGTAGGTCGTAACCAGCCTGCAGAGCGATACTTACCATGGTGGCGGTACCGAATTCTAG
TATAACTTCGTATAGGATACTTTATACGAAGTTATCATTGGGATTCTTCCTATTTTGATCCAAGCATCAC
CATCGACCCTCTAGTCCAGATCTCACCATCGACCCATAACTTCGTATAGCATACATTATACGAAGTTATG
TCCCTCGAAGAGGTTCGAATTCGATATCAAGCTTATCGATAATCAACCTCTGGATTACAAAATTTGTGAA
AGATTGACTGGTATTCTTAACTATGTTGCTCCTTTTACGCTATGTGGATACGCTGCTTTAATGCCTTTGT
ATCATGCTATTGCTTCCCGTATGGCTTTCATTTTCTCCTCCTTGTATAAATCCTGGTTGCTGTCTCTTTA
TGAGGAGTTGTGGCCCGTTGTCAGGCAACGTGGCGTGGTGTGCACTGTGTTTGCTGACGCAACCCCCACT
GGTTGGGGCATTGCCACCACCTGTCAGCTCCTTTCCGGGACTTTCGCTTTCCCCCTCCCTATTGCCACGG
CGGAACTCATCGCCGCCTGCCTTGCCCGCTGCTGGACAGGGGCTCGGCTGTTGGGCACTGACAATTCCGT
GGTGTTGTCGGGGAAATCATCGTCCTTTCCTTGGCTGCTCGCCTGTGTTGCCACCTGGATTCTGCGCGGG
ACGTCCTTCTGCTACGTCCCTTCGGCCCTCAATCCAGCGGACCTTCCTTCCCGCGGCCTGCTGCCGGCTC
TGCGGCCTCTTCCGCGTCTTCGCCTTCGCCCTCAGACGAGTCGGATCTCCCTTTGGGCCGCCTCCCCGCA
TCGATACCGTCGACCCGGGCGGCCGCTTCGAGCAGACATGATAAGATACATTGATGAGTTTGGACAAACC
ACAACTAGAATGCAGTGAAAAAAATGCTTTATTTGTGAAATTTGTGATGCTATTGCTTTATTTGTAACCA
TTATAAGCTGCAATAAACAAGTTAACAACAACAATTGCATTCATTTTATGTTTCAGGTTCAGGGGGAGAT
GTGGGAGGTTTTTTAAAGCAAGTAAAACCTCTACAAATGTGGTAAAATCGATAAGGATCTTCCTAGAGCA
TGGCTACGTAGATAAGTAGCATGGCGGGTTAATCATTAACTACAAGGAACCCCTAGTGATGGAGTTGGCC
ACTCCCTCTCTGCGCGCTCGCTCGCTCACTGAGGCCGGGCGACCAAAGGTCGCCCGACGCCCGGGCTTTG
CCCGGGCGGCCTCAGTGAGCGAGCGAGCGCGCAGCTGCATTAATGAATCGGCCAACGCGCGGGGAGAGGC
GGTTTGCGTATTGGGCGCT
