>Addgene plasmid #107702 | YA1532: pAAV_ CAG-FLEX-paQuasAr3 | addgene partial sequence | sequence record 222470 | Addgene Partial NGS Result
GGAGTCGCTGCGCGCTGCCTTCGCCCCGTGCCCCGCTCCGCCGCCGCCTCGCGCCGCCCGCCCCGGCTCT
GACTGACCGCGTTACTCCCACAGGTGAGCGGGCGGGACGGCCCTTCTCCTCCGGGCTGTAATTAGCGCTT
GGTTTAATGACGGCTTGTTTCTTTTCTGTGGCTGCGTGAAAGCCTTGAGGGGCTCCGGGAGGGCCCTTTG
TGCGGGGGGAGCGGCTCGGGGCTGTCCGCGGGGGGACGGCTGCCTTCGGGGGGGACGGGGCAGGGCGGGG
TTCGGCTTCTGGCGTGTGACCGGCGGCTCTAGAGCCTCTGCTAACCATGTTCATGCCTTCTTCTTTTTCC
TACAGCTCCTGGGCAACGTGCTGGTTATTGTGCTGTCTCATCATTTTGGCAAAGAATTGGATCCCCATAA
CTTCGTATAAAGTATCCTATACGAAGTTATATCAAAATAGGAAGACCAATGCTTCACCATCGACCCGAAT
TGCCAAGCATCACCATCGACCCATAACTTCGTATAATGTATGCTATACGAAGTTATACTAGGGATCCCCC
CTCGAGTTTTACTTGTACATTACACTTCATTCTCATAACAAAAGCCCCCCACATTGATGTCAATCTGATC
GAGGGGTATATACTCGCCCTCAGAAGTGATTCGACTTTTTCCCCCCACGTTTATATCGATTTGATCCAGA
GGGATGTACTCGCCCTCAGAGGTTATGCGGGATTTTCCACCGACGTTAATGTCGATCTGATCCAGAGGGA
TATACTCGCCCTCAGAGGTGATCCTTGATTTGTACAGCTCGTCCATGCCGAGAGTGATCCCGGCGGCGGT
CACGAACTCCAGCAGGACCATGTGATCGCGCTTCTCGTTGGGGTCTTTGCTCAGGGCGGACTGGTAGCTC
AGGTAGTGGTTGTCGGGCAGCAGCACGGGGCCGTCGCCGATGGGGGTGTTCTGCTGGTAGTGGTCGGCGA
GCTGCACGCTGCCGTCCTCGATGTTGTGGCGGATCTTGAAGTTCACCTTGATGCCGTTCTTCTGCTTGTC
GGCCATGATATAGACGTTGTGGCTGTTGTAGTTGTACTCCAGCTTGTGCCCCAGGATGTTGCCGTCCTCC
TTGAAGTCGATGCCCTTCAGCTCGATGCGGTTCACCAGGGTGTCGCCCTCGAACTTCACCTCGGCGCGGG
TCTTGTAGTTGCCGTCGTCCTTGAAGAAGATGGTGCGCTCCTGGACGTAGCCTTCGGGCATGGCGGACTT
GAAGAAGTCGTGCTGCTTCATGTGGTCGGGGTAGCGGGCGAAGCACATCAGGCCGTAGCCGAAGGTGGTC
ACGAGGGTGGGCCAGGGCACGGGCAGCTTGCCGGTGGTGCAGATGAACTTCAGGGTCAGCTTGCCGTAGG
TGGCATCGCCCTCGCCCTCGCCGGACACGCTGAACTTGTGGCCGTTTACGTCGCCGTCCAGCTCGACCAG
GATGGGCACCACCCCGGTGAACAGCTCCTCGCCCTTGCTCACTACATTTATGTCTATTTGATCCAGGGGG
ATGTACTCGCCTTCGCTTGTGATTCTACTCTTCATCAACGTATCGGCACCGGCACTGGGTTCTGGTGCCT
CGGTGTCGCCCAGAATAGCCCGGGATCTCAACAGGATAAAGCCAAAGCCGACCTTGGCAGTCACGTCCAA
CACCATAAACAGCAGAGTTTCGATGCCCAGGCCCACCACGCCAGCGCCCTCAGTGCCTATGATCCACAGG
ATAGGGTAAGCGGTCCACAGCACCAAGACCAGAGCTGTCAGGGTGTTAAAGGTAGATGCCACCTCGGGGC
CCCGCTCCCTTGCAGCAGATCGCAGGGATGTAGCCAGAACATAGAGCACCACTATCATGCAAATTGTAGA
GAACAACCACCAACTGTATCTGGCTATGGCCGTGTGGCTCAAGGCTCCGATGAGGCCAGTGACGATCATC
AGGGCGTCCACACCCACCAGGGTGCCGATGGTCACCCGATCCACCTTAGCGAGAAGGGCCAGGTGCAGCA
GCAGAAGTGGGGTGGTAAACAGCCACTGGGCGTACCTGGCATAATAGATATCCAACATTTCGCCCCCGAC
GGACACCTCAGTAAGCCCGATACCAAAGAACATAGACAGATATGCGGCGGATGCGATTCCGGAGGCCAGG
ATAGTCACAGCGTAATATTCCCGGGCATCCTTATCGGTGACTCCCCATCCGCGGACCAGAAAGTAGAAGG
TTCCAATCAGCATCAGCAGAGTGCCGATGCCCAGCCACAGGGTTTCAGGTCTGCCGTCACCCAGTAGGTC
GTAACCAGCCTGCAGAGCGATACTTACCATGGTGGCGGTACCGAATTCTAGTATAACTTCGTATAGGATA
CTTTATACGAAGTTATCATTGGGATTCTTCCTATTTTGATCCAAGCATCACCATCGACCCTCTAGTCCAG
ATCTCACCATCGACCCATAACTTCGTATAGCATACATTATACGAAGTTATGTCCCTCGAAGAGGTTCGAA
TTCGATATCAAGCTTATCGATAATCAACCTCTGGATTACAAAATTTGTGAAAGATTGACTGGTATTCTTA
ACTATGTTGCTCCTTTTACGCTATGTGGATACGCTGCTTTAATGCCTTTGTATCATGCTATTGCTTCCCG
TATGGCTTTCATTTTCTCCTCCTTGTATAAATCCTGGTTGCTGTCTCTTTATGAGGAGTTGTGGCCCGTT
GTCAGGCAACGTGGCGTGGTGTGCACTGTGTTTGCTGACGCAACCCCCACTGGTTGGGGCATTGCCACCA
CCTGTCAGCTCCTTTCCGGGACTTTCGCTTTCCCCCTCCCTATTGCCACGGCGGAACTCATCGCCGCCTG
CCTTGCCCGCTGCTGGACAGGGGCTCGGCTGTTGGGCACTGACAATTCCGTGGTGTTGTCGGGGAAATCA
TCGTCCTTTCCTTGGCTGCTCGCCTGTGTTGCCACCTGGATTCTGCGCGGGACGTCCTTCTGCTACGTCC
CTTCGGCCCTCAATCCAGCGGACCTTCCTTCCCGCGGCCTGCTGCCGGCTCTGCGGCCTCTTCCGCGTCT
TCGCCTTCGCCCTCAGACGAGTCGGATCTCCCTTTGGGCCGCCTCCCCGCATCGATACCGTCGACCCGGG
CGGCCGCTTCGAGCAGACATGATAAGATACATTGATGAGTTTGGACAAACCACAACTAGAATGCAGTGAA
AAAAATGCTTTATTTGTGAAATTTGTGATGCTATTGCTTTATTTGTAACCATTATAAGCTGCAATAAACA
AGTTAACAACAACAATTGCATTCATTTTATGTTTCAGGTTCAGGGGGAGATGTGGGAGGTTTTTTAAAGC
AAGTAAAACCTCTACAAATGTGGTAAAATCGATAAGGATCTTCCTAGAGCATGGCTACGTAGATAAGTAG
CATGGCGGGTTAATCATTAACTACAAGGAACCCCTAGTGATGGAGTTGGCCACTCCCTCTCTGCGCGCTC
GCTCGCTCACTGAGGCCGGGCGACCAAAGGTCGCCCGACGCCCGGGCTTTGCCCGGGCGGCCTCAGTGAG
CGAGCGAGCGCGCAGCTGCATTAATGAATCGGCCAACGCGCGGGGAGAGGCGGTTTGCGTATTGGGCGCT
CTTCCGCTTCCTCGCTCACTGACTCGCTGCGCTCGGTCGTTCGGCTGCGGCGAGCGGTATCAGCTCACTC
AAAGGCGGTAATACGGTTATCCACAGAATCAGGGGATAACGCAGGAAAGAACATGTGAGCAAAAGGCCAG
CAAAAGGCCAGGAACCGTAAAAAGGCCGCGTTGCTGGCGTTTTTCCATAGGCTCCGCCCCCCTGACGAGC
ATCACAAAAATCGACGCTCAAGTCAGAGGTGGCGAAACCCGACAGGACTATAAAGATACCAGGCGTTTCC
CCCTGGAAGCTCCCTCGTGCGCTCTCCTGTTCCGACCCTGCCGCTTACCGGATACCTGTCCGCCTTTCTC
CCTTCGGGAAGCGTGGCGCTTTCTCATAGCTCACGCTGTAGGTATCTCAGTTCGGTGTAGGTCGTTCGCT
CCAAGCTGGGCTGTGTGCACGAACCCCCCGTTCAGCCCGACCGCTGCGCCTTATCCGGTAACTATCGTCT
TGAGTCCAACCCGGTAAGACACGACTTATCGCCACTGGCAGCAGCCACTGGTAACAGGATTAGCAGAGCG
AGGTATGTAGGCGGTGCTACAGAGTTCTTGAAGTGGTGGCCTAACTACGGCTACACTAGAAGAACAGTAT
TTGGTATCTGCGCTCTGCTGAAGCCAGTTACCTTCGGAAAAAGAGTTGGTAGCTCTTGATCCGGCAAACA
AACCACCGCTGGTAGCGGTGGTTTTTTTGTTTGCAAGCAGCAGATTACGCGCAGAAAAAAAGGATCTCAA
GAAGATCCTTTGATCTTTTCTACGGGGTCTGACGCTCAGTGGAACGAAAACTCACGTTAAGGGATTTTGG
TCATGAGATTATCAAAAAGGATCTTCACCTAGATCCTTTTAAATTAAAAATGAAGTTTTAAATCAATCTA
AAGTATATATGAGTAAACTTGGTCTGACAGTTACCAATGCTTAATCAGTGAGGCACCTATCTCAGCGATC
TGTCTATTTCGTTCATCCATAGTTGCCTGACTCCCCGTCGTGTAGATAACTACGATACGGGAGGGCTTAC
CATCTGGCCCCAGTGCTGCAATGATACCGCGAGACCCACGCTCACCGGCTCCAGATTTATCAGCAATAAA
CCAGCCAGCCGGAAGGGCCGAGCGCAGAAGTGGTCCTGCAACTTTATCCGCCTCCATCCAGTCTATTAAT
TGTTGCCGGGAAGCTAGAGTAAGTAGTTCGCCAGTTAATAGTTTGCGCAACGTTGTTGCCATTGCTACAG
GCATCGTGGTGTCACGCTCGTCGTTTGGTATGGCTTCATTCAGCTCCGGTTCCCAACGATCAAGGCGAGT
TACATGATCCCCCATGTTGTGCAAAAAAGCGGTTAGCTCCTTCGGTCCTCCGATCGTTGTCAGAAGTAAG
TTGGCCGCAGTGTTATCACTCATGGTTATGGCAGCACTGCATAATTCTCTTACTGTCATGCCATCCGTAA
GATGCTTTTCTGTGACTGGTGAGTACTCAACCAAGTCATTCTGAGAATAGTGTATGCGGCGACCGAGTTG
CTCTTGCCCGGCGTCAATACGGGATAATACCGCGCCACATAGCAGAACTTTAAAAGTGCTCATCATTGGA
AAACGTTCTTCGGGGCGAAAACTCTCAAGGATCTTACCGCTGTTGAGATCCAGTTCGATGTAACCCACTC
GTGCACCCAACTGATCTTCAGCATCTTTTACTTTCACCAGCGTTTCTGGGTGAGCAAAAACAGGAAGGCA
AAATGCCGCAAAAAAGGGAATAAGGGCGACACGGAAATGTTGAATACTCATACTCTTCCTTTTTCAATAT
TATTGAAGCATTTATCAGGGTTATTGTCTCATGAGCGGATACATATTTGAATGTATTTAGAAAAATAAAC
AAATAGGGGTTCCGCGCACATTTCCCCGAAAAGTGCCACCTAAATTGTAAGCGTTAATATTTTGTTAAAA
TTCGCGTTAAATTTTTGTTAAATCAGCTCATTTTTTAACCAATAGGCCGAAATCGGCAAAATCCCTTATA
AATCAAAAGAATAGACCGAGATAGGGT
[37 nt withheld, positions 5698-5734]
AAAGAACGTGGACTCCAACGTCAAAGG
[49 nt withheld, positions 5762-5810]
T
[91 nt withheld, positions 5812-5902]
G
[124 nt withheld, positions 5904-6027]
CCCATTCGCCATTCAGGCTGCGCAACTGTTGGGAAGGGCGATCGGTGCGGGCCTCTTCGCTATTACGCCA
GCTGCGCGCTCGCTCGCTCACTGAGGCCGCCCGGGCAAAGCCCGGGCGTCGGGCGACCTTTGGTCGCCCG
GCCTCAGTGAGCGAGCGAGCGCGCAGAGAGGGAGTGGCCAACTCCATCACTAGGGGTTCCTTGTAGTTAA
TGATTAACCCGCCATGCTACTTATCTACGTAGCCATGCTCTAGGAAGAGTACCATTGACGTCAATAATGA
CGTATGTTCCCATAGTAACGCCAATAGGGACTTTCCATTGACGTCAATGGGTGGAGTATTTACGGTAAAC
TGCCCACTTGGCAGTACATCAAGTGTATCATATGCCAAGTACGCCCCCTATTGACGTCAATGACGGTAAA
TGGCCCGCCTGGCATTATGCCCAGTACATGACCTTATGGGACTTTCCTACTTGGCAGTACATCTACGTAT
TAGTCATCGCTATTACCATGG
